Addgene plasmid #233809: pRO174
Purpose: MoClo-YTK; type3A; ABA systems; Phlf-NES
Depositing lab: Jeff Hasty. Depositing organization: University of California, San Diego (UCSD). Publication: A Standardized Set of MoClo-Compatible Inducible Promoter Systems for Tunable Gene Expression in Yeast. O'Laughlin R, Tran Q, Lezia A, Ngamkanjanarat W, Emmanuele P, Hao N, Hasty J. ACS Synth Biol. 2024 Jan 19;13(1):85-102. doi: 10.1021/acssynbio.3c00184. Epub 2023 Dec 11. PubMed 38079574.
Backbone
  Vector backbone: pYTK001
  Vector type: Yeast Expression
Growth in bacteria
  Bacterial resistance: Chloramphenicol, 25 μg/mL
  Growth temperature: 37°C
  Growth strain: DH5alpha
  Copy number: High Copy
Gene/Insert
  Gene/Insert name: Phlf-NES
  Species: S. cerevisiae (budding yeast)
  Cloning method: Golden Gate
Terms and licenses: Academic/Nonprofit Terms; Industry Terms: Not Available to Industry
How to cite: pRO174 was a gift from Jeff Hasty (Addgene plasmid # 233809 ; http://n2t.net/addgene:233809 ; RRID:Addgene_233809)
