[The description below was written by a language model from this plasmid's Addgene catalogue record and pLannotate feature annotations shown in this document.]
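Description:
pRO174 is a small (about 2.3 kb) MoClo Yeast Toolkit (YTK) part plasmid built in the pYTK001 entry-vector backbone. It is catalogued as a yeast expression vector, but the annotated features show only bacterial maintenance elements, so it works as a storage and donor plasmid for Golden Gate assembly, not as a standalone yeast expression construct. It is propagated in E. coli from a high-copy ColE1/pUC-type origin. Selection is with chloramphenicol, through a cat (chloramphenicol acetyltransferase) gene driven by its native promoter and followed by the phage lambda t0 terminator. No yeast origin, centromere, auxotrophic marker, yeast promoter or yeast terminator is annotated.

The payload is a type 3A part named Phlf-NES, cloned by Golden Gate. In the YTK scheme, type 3A denotes the N-terminal portion of a split coding sequence, which is joined in frame to a downstream 3B part and placed between promoter and terminator parts during assembly of a transcription unit. The name suggests the PhlF repressor DNA-binding protein fused to a nuclear export signal, though the record does not spell this out. The automated annotation did not detect the insert, which presumably lies in the unannotated region of roughly 660 bp upstream of the terminator.

The purpose field assigns the part to the "ABA systems" of a standardized set of MoClo-compatible inducible promoter systems for tunable gene expression in budding yeast. This most likely refers to abscisic acid-induced control, in which a DNA-binding component and its partner domain are brought together by the inducer. The record does not state the fusion partner or the cognate promoter.
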