Features (pLannotate 1.2.2; 4 found; start..end, strand, type, name):
    666..700     -  terminator     lambda t0 terminator: minimal transcription terminator from phage lambda (Scholtissek and Grosse, 1987)
    774..1430    -  CDS            cat: CAT_ECOLX - Experimental evidence at protein level: Swiss-Prot protein existence level 1. This enzyme is an effector of chloramphenicol resistance in bacteria. From Escherichia coli. This protein is used as a marker in many commonly used cloning vectors, such as pACYC184.
   1431..1528    -  promoter       cat promoter: promoter of the E. coli cat gene encoding chloramphenicol acetyltransferase
   1612..2200    +  rep_origin     ori: high-copy-number ColE1/pMB1/pBR322/pUC origin of replication
>Addgene plasmid #233809 | pRO174 | addgene full sequence | sequence record 469340 | Addgene NGS Result
TCGGTCTCATATGGCACGTACGCCCTCACGTTCCAGCATAGGTAGCCTTAGATCACCACATACGCACAAA
GCCATCCTGACTTCAACTATTGAAATACTAAAAGAATGCGGGTATTCTGGACTAAGTATCGAATCAGTGG
CTAGACGTGCCGGGGCCAGCAAACCCACAATTTACCGTTGGTGGACCAACAAAGCCGCTCTAATAGCCGA
AGTGTACGAAAACGAGTCTGAACAGGTCCGTAAGTTCCCTGATTTAGGCTCCTTTAAGGCGGATTTGGAT
TTCTTACTGAGAAACCTATGGAAAGTATGGAGGGAGACAATTTGCGGAGAAGCATTTAGGTGCGTCATTG
CTGAAGCCCAACTTGATCCCGCGACGCTTACACAACTAAAAGATCAGTTTATGGAGAGAAGGCGTGAAAT
GCCAAAGAAATTAGTAGAAAACGCCATATCAAACGGGGAGCTACCCAAAGACACCAACAGAGAACTGCTA
TTAGATATGATCTTTGGTTTTTGCTGGTACAGACTGTTGACTGAACAACTTACTGTGGAGCAAGATATAG
AGGAGTTCACCTTTCTGTTGATAAACGGAGTTTGCCCAGGGACACAACGTGGAAGCGGACTGCCTCCGTT
AGAAAGACTAACGCTGGGTTCTTGAGACCAGACCAATAAAAAACGCCCGGCGGCAACCGAGCGTTCTGAA
CAAATCCAGATGGAGTTCTGAGGTCATTACTGGATCTATCAACAGGAGTCCAAGCGAGCTCGATATCAAA
TTACGCCCCGCCCTGCCACTCATCGCAGTACTGTTGTAATTCATTAAGCATTCTGCCGACATGGAAGCCA
TCACAAACGGCATGATGAACCTGAATCGCCAGCGGCATCAGCACCTTGTCGCCTTGCGTATAATATTTGC
CCATGGTGAAAACGGGGGCGAAGAAGTTGTCCATATTGGCCACGTTTAAATCAAAACTGGTGAAACTCAC
CCAGGGATTGGCTGAAACGAAAAACATATTCTCAATAAACCCTTTAGGGAAATAGGCCAGGTTTTCACCG
TAACACGCCACATCTTGCGAATATATGTGTAGAAACTGCCGGAAATCGTCGTGGTATTCACTCCAGAGCG
ATGAAAACGTTTCAGTTTGCTCATGGAAAACGGTGTAACAAGGGTGAACACTATCCCATATCACCAGCTC
ACCGTCTTTCATTGCCATACGAAATTCCGGATGAGCATTCATCAGGCGGGCAAGAATGTGAATAAAGGCC
GGATAAAACTTGTGCTTATTTTTCTTTACGGTCTTTAAAAAGGCCGTAATATCCAGCTGAACGGTCTGGT
TATAGGTACATTGAGCAACTGACTGAAATGCCTCAAAATGTTCTTTACGATGCCATTGGGATATATCAAC
GGTGGTATATCCAGTGATTTTTTTCTCCATTTTAGCTTCCTTAGCTCCTGAAAATCTCGATAACTCAAAA
AATACGCCCGGTAGTGATCTTATTTCATTATGGTGAAAGTTGGAACCTCTTACGTGCCCGATCAATCATG
ACCAAAATCCCTTAACGTGAGTTTTCGTTCCACTGAGCGTCAGACCCCGTAGAAAAGATCAAAGGATCTT
CTTGAGATCCTTTTTTTCTGCGCGTAATCTGCTGCTTGCAAACAAAAAAACCACCGCTACCAGCGGTGGT
TTGTTTGCCGGATCAAGAGCTACCAACTCTTTTTCCGAAGGTAACTGGCTTCAGCAGAGCGCAGATACCA
AATACTGTTCTTCTAGTGTAGCCGTAGTTAGGCCACCACTTCAAGAACTCTGTAGCACCGCCTACATACC
TCGCTCTGCTAATCCTGTTACCAGTGGCTGCTGCCAGTGGCGATAAGTCGTGTCTTACCGGGTTGGACTC
AAGACGATAGTTACCGGATAAGGCGCAGCGGTCGGGCTGAACGGGGGGTTCGTGCACACAGCCCAGCTTG
GAGCGAACGACCTACACCGAACTGAGATACCTACAGCGTGAGCTATGAGAAAGCGCCACGCTTCCCGAAG
GGAGAAAGGCGGACAGGTATCCGGTAAGCGGCAGGGTCGGAACAGGAGAGCGCACGAGGGAGCTTCCAGG
GGGAAACGCCTGGTATCTTTATAGTCCTGTCGGGTTTCGCCACCTCTGACTTGAGCGTCGATTTTTGTGA
TGCTCGTCAGGGGGGCGGAGCCTATGGAAAAACGCCAGCAACGCGGCCTTTTTACGGTTCCTGGCCTTTT
GCTGGCCTTTTGCTCACATGTTCTTTCCTGCGTTATCCCCTGATTCTGTGGATAACCGTAG
